Addgene plasmid #54004: mEmerald-ATG13-C-18
Purpose: Localization: Membrane Receptor, Excitation: 487, Emission: 509
Depositing lab: Michael Davidson. Depositing organization: Florida State University, Tallahassee.
Backbone
  Vector backbone: mEmerald-C1
  Backbone size w/o insert (bp): 4750
  Vector type: Mammalian Expression
  Selectable markers: Neomycin (select with G418)
Growth in bacteria
  Bacterial resistance: Kanamycin, 50 μg/mL
  Growth temperature: 37°C
  Growth strain: DH5alpha
  Copy number: High Copy
Gene/Insert
  Gene/Insert name: ATG13 (alt name: NM_001142673.2)
  Species: H. sapiens (human)
  Entrez Gene: ATG13 (a.k.a. KIAA0652, PARATARG8)
  Promoter: CMV
  Tag / fusion protein: mEmerald (N terminal on backbone)
  Cloning method: Unknown
  Sequencing primers: 5′ CMV-F; 3′ SV40pA-R
Terms and licenses: Academic/Nonprofit Terms; Industry Terms
Depositor comments: . Excitation = 487; Emission = 509. Localization data: Membrane Receptor
How to cite: mEmerald-ATG13-C-18 was a gift from Michael Davidson (Addgene plasmid # 54004 ; http://n2t.net/addgene:54004 ; RRID:Addgene_54004)
