[The description below was written by a language model from this plasmid's Addgene catalogue record.]
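Description:
mEmerald-ATG13-C-18 is a mammalian expression plasmid built on the mEmerald-C1 backbone (about 4.75 kb without the insert), a C1-style fluorescent protein fusion vector. It is maintained in E. coli as a high-copy plasmid under kanamycin selection, and the same backbone provides neomycin resistance so that transfected mammalian cells can be selected with G418. The record does not list origins of replication or other backbone elements, and no feature table is provided. The 3′ sequencing primer named in the entry does imply an SV40 polyadenylation signal downstream of the insert.

The payload is human ATG13, entered with a RefSeq transcript as its alternative name and expressed from the CMV promoter for strong constitutive transcription in mammalian cells. The green fluorescent protein mEmerald is supplied by the backbone and sits at the N terminus of ATG13, so the product is an mEmerald-ATG13 fusion. The "C-18" in the name probably denotes the C-type vector arrangement and an 18-residue linker between the two proteins, but the record does not explain it. The cloning method is listed as unknown. mEmerald is a bright GFP derivative, recorded here with excitation at 487 nm and emission at 509 nm.

The construct is intended as a localization marker for fluorescence imaging of ATG13 in transfected cells. The entry labels its localization category as "Membrane Receptor". ATG13 is generally known as a component of the ULK1 autophagy initiation complex rather than a receptor, so that label is best treated as the depositor's category rather than a functional description.
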