>Addgene plasmid #54004 | mEmerald-ATG13-C-18 | depositor partial sequence | sequence record 84197 | insert sequence
GATCCGCTAGCGCTACCGGTCGCCACCATGGTGAGCAAGGGCGAGGAGCTGTTCACCGGGGTGGTGCCCA
TCCTGGTCGAGCTGGACGGCGACGTAAACGGCCACAAGTTCAGCGTGTCCGGCGAGGGCGAGGGCGATGC
CACCTACGGCAAGCTGACCCTGAAGTTCATCTGCACCACCGGCAAGCTGCCCGTGCCCTGGCCCACCCTC
GTGACCACCTTGACCTACGGCGTGCAGTGCTTCGCCCGCTACCCCGACCACATGAAGCAGCACGACTTCT
TCAAGTCCGCCATGCCCGAAGGCTACGTCCAGGAGCGCACCATCTTCTTCAAGGACGACGGCAACTACAA
GACCCGCGCCGAGGTGAAGTTCGAGGGCGACACCCTGGTGAACCGCATCGAGCTGAAGGGCATCGACTTC
AAGGAGGACGGCAACATCCTGGGGCACAAGCTGGAGTACAACTACAACAGCCACAAGGTCTATATCACCG
CCGACAAGCAGAAGAACGGCATCAAGGTGAACTTCAAGACCCGCCACAACATCGAGGACGGCAGCGTGCA
GCTCGCCGACCACTACCAGCAGAACACCCCCATCGGCGACGGCCCCGTGCTGCTGCCCGACAACCACTAC
CTGAGCACCCAGTCCAAGCTGAGCAAAGACCCCAACGAGAAGCGCGATCACATGGTCCTGCTGGAGTTCG
TGACCGCCGCCGGGATCACTCTCGGCATGGACGAGCTGTACAAGTCCGGACTCAGATCTAGTAGCGGAGG
TAGCGCATCCGGCGGAAGCGGAGGAAGCGAAACTGATCTCAATTCCCAGGACAGAAAGGACCTGGACAAG
TTTATTAAATTTTTTGCCCTCAAGACTGTCCAAGTGATTGTCCAGGCTCGGCTTGGTGAAAAGATTTGCA
CTCGTTCATCATCTTCTCCAACGGGTTCAGATTGGTTCAACTTAGCAATCAAAGACATCCCAGAGGTTAC
ACATGAAGCAAAGAAGGCACTGGCAGGACAGCTGCCTGCAGTCGGGAGGTCCATGTGTGTGGAGATTTCA
CTTAAGACTTCTGAGGGAGATTCCATGGAGCTGGAAATATGGTGTCTTGAAATGAATGAAAAGTGTGATA
AAGAAATCAAAGTTTCCTACACGGTGTACAACAGACTGTCATTGCTGCTGAAGTCCCTTCTTGCTATAAC
TAGGGTGACACCAGCCTATAGGCTCTCCAGGAAACAAGGGCATGAATATGTCATATTATACAGGATATAT
TTTGGAGAAGTTCAGCTGAGTGGCTTAGGAGAAGGCTTCCAGACAGTTCGTGTTGGGACAGTGGGCACCC
CTGTGGGCACCATCACTCTTTCTTGTGCTTACAGAATTAACTTGGCATTCATGTCTACCAGGCAATTTGA
GAGGACCCCACCTATCATGGGGATTATTATTGATCACTTTGTGGACCGTCCCTATCCCAGCTCCTCTCCC
ATGCACCCCTGCAATTACAGAACTGCTGGTGAGGACACTGGAGTAATATACCCGTCTGTAGAAGACTCTC
AAGAAGTGTGTACCACCTCTTTTTCCACCTCCCCACCATCCCAGCTCTCAAGCTCTCGCCTTTCCTATCA
GCCTGCTGCCCTGGGCGTTGGATCAGCTGACCTGGCTTATCCAGTAGTGTTTGCTGCTGGCTTAAATGCT
ACACACCCTCACCAGCTGATGGTTCCTGGGAAGGAAGGTGGGGTACCCCTTGCTCCCAACCAGCCTGTCC
ATGGTACCCAGGCTGACCAGGAGAGACTGGCAACCTGCACCCCTTCTGACAGAACCCACTGTGCTGCCAC
ACCCTCCAGTAGTGAGGATACTGAAACCGTATCAAACAGCAGTGAGGGACGGGCCTCCCCTCACGATGTC
TTGGAGACCATCTTTGTCCGAAAAGTGGGGGCTTTTGTCAACAAACCCATTAACCAGGTGACCCTGACGA
GTTTGGATATACCCTTTGCCATGTTTGCTCCCAAGAATTTGGAGCTGGAGGATACCGATCCAATGGTGAA
TCCTCCAGATTCCCCAGAGACTGAATCTCCTCTCCAGGGCAGCCTGCACTCAGATGGCTCCAGCGGGGGC
AGCAGTGGCAATACCCATGATGACTTTGTTATGATAGACTTTAAACCAGCTTTTTCTAAAGATGACATTC
TTCCGATGGACCTGGGGACCTTCTATCGGGAGTTTCAGAACCCACCTCAGCTGAGCAGCCTCTCCATAGA
TATTGGAGCACAGTCCATGGCTGAAGACTTGGACTCATTACCAGAGAAGCTGGCTGTGCATGAGAAGAAT
GTCCGCGAGTTTGATGCCTTTGTGGAAACCCTGCAGTAAGGATCCACCGGATCTAGATAACTGATCATAA
TCAGCCATACCAACAT
