>Addgene plasmid #54004 | mEmerald-ATG13-C-18 | addgene partial sequence | sequence record 91477 | EGFP-C 5'-CATGGTCCTGCTGGAGTTCGTG-3'
GGACGAGCTGTACAAGTCCGGACTCAGATCTAGTAGCGGAGGTAGCGCATCCGGCGGAAGCGGAGGAAGC
GAAACTGATCTCAATTCCCAGGACAGAAAGGACCTGGACAAGTTTATTAAATTTTTTGCCCTCAAGACTG
TCCAAGTGATTGTCCAGGCTCGGCTTGGTGAAAAGATTTGCACTCGTTCATCATCTTCTCCAACGGGTTC
AGATTGGTTCAACTTAGCAATCAAAGACATCCCAGAGGTTACACATGAAGCAAAGAAGGCACTGGCAGGA
CAGCTGCCTGCAGTCGGGAGGTCCATGTGTGTGGAGATTTCACTTAAGACTTCTGAGGGAGATTCCATGG
AGCTGGAAATATGGTGTCTTGAAATGAATGAAAAGTGTGATAAAGAAATCAAAGTTTCCTACACGGTGTA
CAACAGACTGTCATTGCTGCTGAAGTCCCTTCTTGCTATAACTAGGGTGACACCAGCCTATAGGCTCTCC
AGGAAACAAGGGCATGAATATGTCATATTATACAGGATATATTTTGGAGAAGTTCAGCTGAGTGGCTTAG
GAGAAGGCTTCCAGACAGTTCGTGTTGGGACAGTGGGCACCCCTGTGGGCACCATCACTCTTTCTTGTGC
TTACAGAATTAACTTGGCATTCATGTCTACCAGGCAATTTGAGAGGACCCCACCTATCATGGGGATTATT
ATTGATCACTTTGTGGACCGTCCCTATCCCAGCTCCTCTCCCATGCACCCCTGCAATTACAGAACTGCTG
GTGAGGACACTGGAGTAATATACCCGTCTGTAGAAGACTCTCAAGAAGTGTGTACCACCTCTTT
